Addgene plasmid #67839: pBAD-rxRFP1.2
Purpose: redox-sensitive red fluorescent protein rxRFP1.2
Depositing lab: Huiwang Ai. Depositing organization: University of California, Riverside. Publication: Development of redox-sensitive red fluorescent proteins for imaging redox dynamics in cellular compartments. Fan Y, Ai HW. Anal Bioanal Chem. 2016 Jan 12. 10.1007/s00216-015-9280-3 PubMed 26758595.
Backbone
  Vector backbone: pBAD/His B
  Backbone size w/o insert (bp): 4100
  Vector type: Bacterial Expression
Growth in bacteria
  Bacterial resistance: Ampicillin, 100 μg/mL
  Growth temperature: 37°C
  Growth strain: DH10B
  Copy number: High Copy
Gene/Insert
  Gene/Insert name: rxRFP1.2
  Species: Synthetic
  Insert size (bp): 903
  Promoter: pBAD
  Tag / fusion protein: His Tag (N terminal on backbone)
  Cloning method: Restriction Enzyme; 5′ cloning site Xho I (not destroyed); 3′ cloning site Hind III (not destroyed)
  Sequencing primers: 5′ pBAD Forward; 3′ pBAD Reverse
Terms and licenses: Academic/Nonprofit Terms; Industry Terms: Not Available to Industry
How to cite: pBAD-rxRFP1.2 was a gift from Huiwang Ai (Addgene plasmid # 67839 ; http://n2t.net/addgene:67839 ; RRID:Addgene_67839)
