[The description below was written by a language model from this plasmid's Addgene catalogue record.]
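Description:
pBAD-rxRFP1.2 is a bacterial expression plasmid built on the pBAD/His B backbone (about 4.1 kb without insert) that encodes rxRFP1.2, a synthetic, genetically encoded redox-sensitive red fluorescent protein. The plasmid is maintained in E. coli as a high-copy vector under ampicillin selection. No feature table accompanies the record, so details such as the origin of replication and the presence of the araC regulator are not explicitly listed, although these are standard components of the pBAD/His vector family.

The roughly 900 bp rxRFP1.2 coding sequence was inserted by restriction cloning between the XhoI and HindIII sites, both of which remain intact, so the insert can be excised or exchanged. Expression is driven by the pBAD (araBAD) promoter, which in this vector family is regulated by arabinose, giving tight, titratable induction in bacteria. The insert is in frame with an N-terminal His tag supplied by the backbone, which allows the expressed protein to be purified by immobilised metal affinity chromatography.

According to the record, the construct's purpose is to provide rxRFP1.2, one of a series of red fluorescent redox sensors developed for imaging redox dynamics in cellular compartments. Given the bacterial promoter and affinity tag, this version is suited to producing the sensor protein in E. coli, for example for purification and in vitro characterisation of its fluorescence response to redox conditions, or as a template for subcloning or further engineering. It is not designed for direct expression in mammalian cells.
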