>Addgene plasmid #67839 | pBAD-rxRFP1.2 | addgene partial sequence | sequence record 123297 | pBAD-F 5'-ATGCCATAGCATTTTTATCC-3'
TGACGCTTTTTTCGCAACTCTCTACTGTTTCTCCATACCCGTTTTTTGGGCTAACAGGAGGAATTAACCA
TGGGGGGTTCTCATCATCATCATCATCATGGTATGGCTAGCATGACTGGTGGACAGCAAATGGGTCGGGA
TCTGTACGACGATGACGATAAGGATCCGAGCTCGAGCGAGCTTAGTTGCGCTATAGGTCGGCTGAGCTCA
CCCGTGGTTTCCGAGCGGATGTACCCCGAGGACGGCGCCCTGAAGAGCGAGATCAAGAAGGGGCTGAGGC
TGAAGGACGGCGGCCACTACGCCGCCGAGGTCAAGACCACCTACAAGGCCAAGAAGCCCGTGCAGCTGCC
CGGCGCCTACATCGTCGACATCAAGTTGGACATCGTGTCCCACAACGAGGACTACACCATCGTGGAACAG
TGCGAACGCGCCGAGGGCCGCCACTCCACCGGCGGCATGGACGAGCTGTACAAGGGAGGTACAGGCGGGA
GTCTGGTGAGCAAGGGCGAGGAGGATAACATGGCCATCATCAAGGAGTTCATGCGCTTCAAGGTGCACAT
GGAGGGCTCCGTGAACGGCCACGAGTTCGAGATCGAGGGCGAGGGCGAGGGCCGCCCCTACGAGGCCTTT
CAGACCGCTAAGCTGAAGGTGACCAAGGGTGGCCCCCTGCCCTTCGCCTGGGACATCCTGTCCCCTCAGT
TCATGTACGGCTCCAAGGCCTACATTAAGCACCCAGCCGACATCCCCGACTACTTCAAGCTGTCCTTCCC
CGAGGGCTTCAGGTGGGAGCGCGTGATGAA
