>Addgene plasmid #67839 | pBAD-rxRFP1.2 | addgene partial sequence | sequence record 123299 | pBAD-R 5'-GATTTAATCTGTATCAGG-3'
AAGCTTAAGCCACACTACTGCACCTTTGGTCACGCGTAGCCTCCCAGCCCATGGTCTTCTTCTGCATTAC
GGGGCCGTCGGGGGGGAAGTTGGTGCCGCGCAGCTTCACCTTGTAGATGAATACGCCGTCCTGCAGGGAG
GAGTCCTGGTTAACGTGAATAATGCCGCCGTCCTCGAAGTTCATCACGCGCTCCCACCTGAAGCCCTCGG
GGAAGGACAGCTTGAAGTAGTCGGGGATGTCGGCTGGGTGCTTAATGTAGGCCTTGGAGCCGTACATGAA
CTGAGGGGACAGGATGTCCCAGGCGAAGGGCAGGGGGCCACCCTTGGTCACCTTCAGCTTAGCGGTCTGA
AAGGCCTCGTAGGGGCGGCCCTCGCCCTCGCCCTCGATCTCGAACTCGTGGCCGTTCACGGAGCCCTCCA
TGTGCACCTTGAAGCGCATGAACTCCTTGATGATGGCCATGTTATCCTCCTCGCCCTTGCTCACCAGACT
CCCGCCTGTACCTCCCTTGTACAGCTCGTCCATGCCGCCGGTGGAGTGGCGGCCCTCGGCGCGTTCGCAC
TGTTCCACGATGGTGTAGTCCTCGTTGTGGGACACGATGTCCAACTTGATGTCGACGATGTAGGCGCCGG
GCAGCTGCACGGGCTTCTTGGCCTTGTAGGTGGTCTTGACCTCGGCGGCGTAGTGGCCGCCGTCCTTCAG
CCTCAGCCCCTTCTTGATCTCGCTCTTCAGGGCGCCGTCCTCGGGGTACATCCGCTCGGAAACCACGGGT
GAGCTCAGCCGACCTATAGCGCAACTAAGCTCGCTCGAGCTCGGATCCTTATCGTCATCGTCGTACAGAT
CCCGA
