>Addgene plasmid #67839 | pBAD-rxRFP1.2 | depositor partial sequence | sequence record 126516 | pBAD-rxRFP1.2 sequence 910 bps
ATGGGGGGTTCTCATCATCATCATCATCATGGTATGGCTAGCATGACTGGTGGACAGCAAATGGGTCGGG
ATCTGTACGACGATGACGATAAGGATCCGAGCTCGAGCGAGCTTAGTTGCGCTATAGGTCGGCTGAGCTC
ACCCGTGGTTTCCGAGCGGATGTACCCCGAGGACGGCGCCCTGAAGAGCGAGATCAAGAAGGGGCTGAGG
CTGAAGGACGGCGGCCACTACGCCGCCGAGGTCAAGACCACCTACAAGGCCAAGAAGCCCGTGCAGCTGC
CCGGCGCCTACATCGTCGACATCAAGTTGGACATCGTGTCCCACAACGAGGACTACACCATCGTGGAACA
GTGCGAACGCGCCGAGGGCCGCCACTCCACCGGCGGCATGGACGAGCTGTACAAGGGAGGTACAGGCGGG
AGTCTGGTGAGCAAGGGCGAGGAGGATAACATGGCCATCATCAAGGAGTTCATGCGCTTCAAGGTGCACA
TGGAGGGCTCCGTGAACGGCCACGAGTTCGAGATCGAGGGCGAGGGCGAGGGCCGCCCCTACGAGGCCTT
TCAGACCGCTAAGCTGAAGGTGACCAAGGGTGGCCCCCTGCCCTTCGCCTGGGACATCCTGTCCCCTCAG
TTCATGTACGGCTCCAAGGCCTACATTAAGCACCCAGCCGACATCCCCGACTACTTCAAGCTGTCCTTCC
CCGAGGGCTTCAGGTGGGAGCGCGTGATGAACTTCGAGGACGGCGGCATTATTCACGTTAACCAGGACTC
CTCCCTGCAGGACGGCGTATTCATCTACAAGGTGAAGCTGCGCGGCACCAACTTCCCCCCCGACGGCCCC
GTAATGCAGAAGAAGACCATGGGCTGGGAGGCTACGCGTGACCAAAGGTGCAGTAGTGTGGCTTAAGCTT
